>Addgene plasmid #115506 | pOPS0254 | addgene full sequence | sequence record 224294 | Addgene NGS Result
CGCTCTTGGACTCCTGTTGATAGATCCAGTAATGACCTCAGAACTCCATCTGGATTTGTTCAGAACGCTC
GGTTGCCGCCGGGCGTTTTTTATTGGTGAGAATCCAGGCAATTGTGTCTCAAAATCTCTGATGTTACATT
GCACAAGATAAAAATATATCATCATGAACAATAAAACTGTCTGCTTACATAAACAGTAATACAAGGGGTG
TTATGAGCCATATTCAGCGTGAAACGAGCTGTAGCCGTCCGCGTCTGAACAGCAACATGGATGCGGATCT
GTATGGCTATAAATGGGCGCGTGATAACGTGGGTCAGAGCGGCGCGACCATTTATCGTCTGTATGGCAAA
CCGGATGCGCCGGAACTGTTTCTGAAACATGGCAAAGGCAGCGTGGCGAACGATGTGACCGATGAAATGG
TGCGTCTGAACTGGCTGACCGAATTTATGCCGCTGCCGACCATTAAACATTTTATTCGCACCCCGGATGA
TGCGTGGCTGCTGACCACCGCGATTCCGGGCAAAACCGCGTTTCAGGTGCTGGAAGAATATCCGGATAGC
GGCGAAAACATTGTGGATGCGCTGGCCGTGTTTCTGCGTCGTCTGCATAGCATTCCGGTGTGCAACTGCC
CGTTTAACAGCGATCGTGTGTTTCGTCTGGCCCAGGCGCAGAGCCGTATGAACAACGGCCTGGTGGATGC
GAGCGATTTTGATGATGAACGTAACGGCTGGCCGGTGGAACAGGTGTGGAAAGAAATGCATAAACTGCTG
CCGTTTAGCCCGGATAGCGTGGTGACCCACGGCGATTTTAGCCTGGATAACCTGATTTTCGATGAAGGCA
AACTGATTGGCTGCATTGATGTGGGCCGTGTGGGCATTGCGGATCGTTATCAGGATCTGGCCATTCTGTG
GAACTGCCTGGGCGAATTTAGCCCGAGCCTGCAAAAACGTCTGTTTCAGAAATATGGCATTGATAATCCG
GATATGAACAAACTGCAATTTCATCTGATGCTGGATGAATTTTTCTAATAATTAATTGAACTACTTTTCC
GCTGCATAACCCTGCTTCGGGGTCATTATAGCGATTTTTTCGGTATATCCATCCTTTTTCGCACGATATA
CAGGATTTTGCCAAAGGGTTCGTGTAGACTTTCCTTGGTGTATCCAACGGCGTCAGCCGGGCAGGATAGG
TGAAGTAGGCCCACCCGCGAGCGGGTGTTCCTTCTTCACTGTCCCTTATTCGCACCTGGCGGTGCTCAAC
GGGAATCCTGCTCTGCGAGGCTGGCCGTAGGCCGGCCGCGATGCAGGTGGCTGCTGAACCCCCAGCCGGA
ACTGACCCCACAAGGCCCTAGCGTTTGCAATGCACCAGGTCATCATTGACCCAGGCGTGTTCCACCAGGC
CGCTGCCTCGCAACTCTTCGCAGGCTTCGCCGACCTGCTCGCGCCACTTCTTCACGCGGGTGGAATCCGA
TCCGCACATGAGGCGGAAGGTTTCCAGCTTGAGCGGGTACGGCTCCCGGTGCGAGCTGAAATAGTCGAAC
ATCCGTCGGGCCGTCGGCGACAGCTTGCGGTACTTCTCCCATATGAATTTCGTGTAGTGGTCGCCAGCAA
ACAGCACGACGATTTCCTCGTCGATCAGGACCTGGCAACGGGACGTTTTCTTGCCACGGTCCAGGACGCG
GAAGCGGTGCAGCAGCGACACCGATTCCAGGTGCCCAACGCGGTCGGACGTGAAGCCCATCGCCGTCGCC
TGTAGGCGCGACAGGCATTCCTCGGCCTTCGTGTAATACCGGCCATTGATCGACCAGCCCAGGTCCTGGC
AAAGCTCGTAGAACGTGAAGGTGATCGGCTCGCCGATAGGGGTGCGCTTCGCGTACTCCAACACCTGCTG
CCACACCAGTTCGTCATCGTCGGCCCGCAGCTCGACGCCGGTGTAGGTGATCTTCACGTCCTTGTTGACG
TGGAAAATGACCTTGTTTTGCAGCGCCTCGCGCGGGATTTTCTTGTTGCGCGTGGTGAACAGGGCAGAGC
GGGCCGTGTCGTTTGGCATCGCTCGCATCGTGTCCGGCCACGGCGCAATATCGAACAAGGAAAGCTGCAT
TTCCTTGATCTGCTGCTTCGTGTGTTTCAGCAACGCGGCCTGCTTGGCTTCGCTGACCTGTTTTGCCAGG
TCCTCGCCGGCGGTTTTTCGCTTCTTGGTCGTCATAGTTCCTCGCGTGTCGATGGTCATCGACTTCGCCA
AACCTGCCGCCTCCTGTTCGAGCCGACGCGAACGCTCCACGGCGGCCGATGGCGCGGGCAGGGCAGGGGG
AGCCAGTTGCACGCTGTCGCGCTCGATCTTGGCCGTAGCTTGCTGGACTATCGAGCCGACGGACTGGAAG
GTTTCGCGGGGCGCACGCATGACGGTGCGGCTTGCGATGGTTTCGGCATCCTCGGCGGAAAACCCCGCGT
CGATCAGTTCTTGCCTGTATGCCTTCCGGTCAAACGTCCGATTCATTCACCCTCCTTGCGGGATTGCCCC
GGAATTAATTCCCCGGATCGATCCGTCGATCTTGATCCCCTGCGCCATCAGATCCTTGGCGGCAAGAAAG
CCATCCAGTTTACTTTGCAGGGCTTCCCAACCTTACCAGAGGGCGCCCCAGCTGGCAATTCCGGTTCGCT
TGCTGTCCATAAAACCGCCCAGTCTAGCTATCGCCATGTAAGCCCACTGCAAGCTACCTGCTTTCTCTTT
GCGCTTGCGTTTTCCCTTGTCCAGATAGCCCAGTAGCTGACATTCATCCGGGGTCAGCACCGTTTCTGCG
GACTGGCTTTCTACGTGGCTGCCATTTTTGGGGTGAGGCCGTTCGCGGCCGAGGGGCGCAGCCCCTGGGG
GGATGGGAGGCCCGCGTTAGCGGGCCGGGAGGGTTCGAGAAGGGGGGGCACCCCCCTTCGGCGTGCGCGG
TCACGCGCACAGGGCGCAGCCCTGGTTAAAAACAAGGTTTATAAATATTGGTTTAAAAGCAGGTTAAAAG
ACAGGTTAGCGGTGGCCGAAAAACGGGCGGAAACCCTTGCAAATGCTGGATTTTCTGCCTGTGGACAGCC
CCTCAAATGTCAATAGGTGCGCCCCTCATCTGTCAGCACTCTGCCCCTCAAGTGTCAAGGATCGCGCCCC
TCATCTGTCAGTAGTCGCGCCCCTCAAGTGTCAATACCGCAGGGCACTTATCCCCAGGCTTGTCCACATC
ATCTGTGGGAAACTCGCGTAAAATCAGGCGTTTTCGCCGATTTGCGAGGCTGGCCAGCTCCACGTCGCCG
GCCGAAATCGAGCCTGCCCCTCATCTGTCAACGCCGCGCCGGGTGAGTCGGCCCCTCAAGTGTCAACGTC
CGCCCCTCATCTGTCAGTGAGGGCCAAGTTTTCCGCGAGGTATCCACAACGCCGGCGGCCCTACATGGCT
CTGCTGTAGTGAGTGGGTTGCGCTCCGGCAGCGGTCCTGATCCCCCGCAGAAAAAAAGGATCTCAAGAAG
ATCCTTTGATCTTTTCTACATTACTGCATGAGCTTGTGGAAGTGTGCTGAGCATAAATGATTCTCCTAGC
TGTTCTTTGGGTAAGTACGCCATCAGGACGTTGTGAGTGGCGCGATTTTTAGCGGCTGAAATCAGCCCTT
GAGCCTGTCGGCAAGTCGCGTCATGAGGTCCATGCGCTCATGCAGGATCGCCACGACCAACGCGGGTTCG
CCCGCACGCGGCAGGCAAAAAACGTAGTGGTGTTCGCAGCGGGCCATCCGCAGCGCGGGAAAGAGTTCGC
TCATGTCCTTAAACGGGCCTTCGCCGGCGGCAAGCCTGGCTATGCCCTGTTCCAGCTTAGCGATATAGCG
GCGCACCTGCGCCGCGCCCCACTCCCGGCGCGTGTAGCGGATGATGCCGCGTAGATCGGCTTCGGCCTCA
GCCGTGAGGATGTAGGCCGTCAAGCGCGATCCCCGCTGAGTTCTTCATCAAGAATTTCGCCGACGCTCTT
GGTGGACACCTTGCCGGCAAGCCCATCGTTGATGCGGTTCCCCAGCATGGTTTTCAGTTCCTGCCATGCC
TGATCGGCATCAGCGTCACCGGGGAACAGACGTTCGAGGGCGTATTGCTTAATGGTCTTGCCCTGCAAGG
CGGCCAGGGCTTTCAGGCTCTGGTGCTGCTGGTCCGTCATGTCGATTGTCAGGCGGCTCATTGGATAACC
TCCATAAAATACACGTAACCACATTAGCACATATGTGGGCGTGAGGCTACAGCGCGAGGCGCATTAAGGT
CGGGAAAATGCGCTAGGCGCATTTAAATTGCGTATTGCTGTAATGCGCCATGCCGGCTAGACTAGGCCCA
AATGGGTATACCCAATTTGACCAAGGGGGACGCGATGAGGGCGGCCAAGCACTACCGACAACTTCTATCC
ATCGACTTCAACATCGAGGCGCTGGCCTTCGTGCCTGGACCCGACGGCACACGCGGCCGGCGCATCCACG
TCCTGGGGCGCGAGGTCCGCGACCGGCCCGGCCTGGTCGAGTACCTTTCGCCGGCGTTCGGCTCGCGGGT
GGCGCTGGACGGCTACTGCAAGGCCAATTTCGATGCAGTGCTGCACCTGGCGTACCCCGATCATCAGCAA
TGGGGCCACGCATGAAGCGCCGAAGCTACGCCATGCTGCGCGCCGCTGCCGCGCTGGCCGTCCTGGTCGT
TGCCTCGCCGGCATGGGCCGAGCTGCGCGGCGAGGTCGTGCGCATCATCGACGGCGACACCATCGACGTG
CTGGTAGACAAGCAGCCGGTGCGCGTGCGCCTGGTGGACATTGACGCGCCGGAAAAGCGGCAAGCCTTCG
GCGAACGTGCGCGCCAGGCGCTGGCCGGCATGGTGTTCCGCCGGCACGTCCTGGTCGACGAGAAGGACAC
CGACCGTTACGGCCGCACGCTGGGCACCGTCTGGGTCAACATGGAGCTGGCCAGCCGGCCGCCGCAGCCG
CGCAACGTCAACGCCGCGATGGTTCACCAGGGCATGGCGTGGGCCTATCGCTTCCACGGCCGCGCGGCCG
ACCCTGAAATGCTGCGGCTCGAACAGGAGGCGCGAGGCAAGCGCGTCGGCCTCTGGTCCGATCCGCACGC
CGTCGAGCCGTGGAAATGGCGACGCGAGAGCAACAACCGGAGGGACGAAGGTTGAAGGTCGCCCGCATCT
ACCTGCGCGCCAGTACGGACGAGCAGAATCTTGAACGCCAGGAGAGCCTTGTAGCGGCCACGCGGGCCGC
CGGGTACTACGTCGCCGGCATCTACCGCGAGAAGGCGTCCGGCGCACGCGCCGACCGGCCCGAGCTGCTG
CGCATGATCGCGGACCTGCAACCTGGTGAAGTCGTCGTTGCGGAGAAGATCGACCGCATCAGCCGCTTGC
CGTTGGCCGAGGCCGAGCGCCTGGTTGCGTCGATCCGGGCCAAAGGGGCCAAGCTGGCCGTGCCTGGCGT
GGTGGACCTGTCGGAGCTGGCCGCCGAGGCGAACGGAGTGGCGAAAATCGTTCTGGAATCCGTCCAGGAC
ATGCTTTTGAAGCTCGCCTTGCAGATGGCCCGCGACGACTACGAGGATCGGCGCGAGCGTCAACGTCAGG
GTGTCCAGTTGGCGAAGGCCGCCGGCCGCTACACCGGCCGCAAACGTGACGCCGGCATGCACGACCGCAT
CATCACGCTTCGCTCCGGCGGATCGAGCATTGCCAAGACGGCCAAGCTGGTCGGATGCAGCCCGAGCCAG
GTCAAACGAGTGTGGGCGGCCTGGAACGCGCAGCAGCAAAAATAAAGCCGGGCAGTGCCCGGCTTTTCTC
ACCTTTTCGCGTCCCGCAGGGCCGCTGCGAGCGCCCTACCTAGATCCTCGCTTTCCCCCTCGGTGTAGTC
CGGCCAGGGCACGAAGGGCGCGGATGCGAACCTGTTGAGCAGGTCAGATCTAGGGCGGCGGATTTGTCCT
ACTCAGGAGAGCGTTCACCGACAAACAACAGATAAAACGAAAGGCCCAGTCTTTCGACTGAGCCTTTCGT
TTTATTTGATGCCTGCCGAATTCGGATCCGGAGTCGATGCTGACCGCCTGATCGCCACAATAGACGACAT
CCGATACGATTCTCCGCTTAGCGATCTCGGCTTTATCTTCCACGCGATTAACGTTGAACACATGCTTCGG
CGAATTGACGGAACTTGAAGGAGATCACCCGCTATCGCAGCGGGGACTTCAACACGCCTGCAACTGGTAA
CCCGTGCATCGCCGCGGAACGAGGCCGATGGGTTCGCTGCCACTTTGAAATGTCGTGCTTCTGGAGCGAG
ACTTATATGAACATTTGCCATCGCTCGCGCCCAGACGCCGCGTCAATGACGTCTTCCTCGTGAAGTGGAT
CGCTAGCCGTGGCGTAGTCGAGTGACATGGCGCTTGATCATCGCCGGAAACAGCCCTTTGCGGCAAGTGA
TCAGAATTCGTTACTGCTGGTCTGGTGATGGGATACAGGCTGTTCGAACAATGGTCCTAGAAGCTACACA
TGGATAAATGAGACATCCTGTCGGCTGGTCAGATATTCGACATTGTCATCACCTTTGTCGGTTACGTGAC
AAGCGTTCCTGTTCTCAATCCCGCATCTTTGCGCCCACATAACTGGAATCGCAGTAAATTATTGTTCGTC
ATCTCTATCGGCCTGCTTGGCACGAATCTTGTGAGCTATAGCGAGGCAGCGGAACGGCCTCCGCATCCAC
GTTGCGGGATAACCGCATTGCCTCGAACACATGAAGGAACGCCAAAAATGAAGTTCCCAAAAAACTTCAT
GTTTGGATATTCTTGGTCTGGTTTCCAGTTTGAGATGGGACTGCCAGGAAGTGAAGTGGAAAGCGACTGG
TGGGTGTGGGTTCACGACAAGGAGAACATAGCATCAGGTCTAGTAAGTGGAGATCTACCAGAGAACGGCC
CAGCATATTGGCACCTCTATAAGCAAGATCATGACATTGCAGAAAAGCTAGGAATGGATTGTATTAGAGG
TGGCATTGAGTGGGCAAGAATTTTTCCAAAGCCAACATTTGACGTTAAAGTTGATGTGGAAAAGGATGAA
GAAGGCAACATAATTTCCGTAGACGTTCCAGAGAGTACAATAAAAGAGCTAGAGAAAATTGCCAACATGG
AGGCCCTTGAACATTATCGCAAGATTTACTCAGACTGGAAGGAGAGGGGCAAAACCTTCATATTAAACCT
CTACCACTGGCCTCTTCCATTATGGATTCATGACCCAATTGCAGTAAGGAAACTTGGCCCGGATAGGGCT
CCTGCAGGATGGTTAGATGAGAAAACAGTGGTAGAGTTTGTGAAGTTTGCCGCCTTCGTTGCTTATCACC
TTGATGACCTCGTTGACATGTGGAGCACAATGAACGAACCAAACGTAGTCTACAATCAAGGTTACATTAA
TCTACGTTCAGGATTTCCACCAGGATATCTAAGCTTTGAAGCAGCAGAAAAGGCAAAATTCAACTTAATT
CAGGCTCACATCGGAGCATATGATGCCATAAAAGAGTATTCAGAAAAATCCGTGGGAGTGATATACGCCT
TTGCTTGGCACGATCCTCTAGCGGAGGAGTATAAGGATGAAGTAGAGGAAATCAGAAAGAAAGACTATGA
GTTTGTAACAATTCTACACTCAAAAGGAAAGCTAGACTGGATCGGCGTAAACTACTACTCCAGGCTGGTA
TATGGAGCCAAAGATGGACACCTAGTTCCTTTACCTGGATATGGATTTATGAGTGAGAGAGGAGGATTTG
CAAAGTCAGGCAGACCTGCTAGTGACTTTGGATGGGAAATGTACCCAGAGGGCCTTGAGAACCTTCTTAA
GTATTTAAACAATGCCTACGAGCTACCAATGATAATTACAGAGAACGGTATGGCCGATGCAGCAGATAGA
TACAGGCCACACTATCTCGTAAGCCATCTAAAGGCAGTTTACAATGCTATGAAAGAAGGTGCTGATGTTA
GAGGGTATCTCCACTGGTCACTAACAGACAACTACGAATGGGCCCAAGGGTTCAGGATGAGATTTGGATT
GGTTTACGTGGATTTCGAGACAAAGAAGAGATATTTAAGGCCAAGCGCCCTGGTATTCAGAGAAATAGCC
ACTCAAAAAGAAATTCCAGAAGAATTAGCTCACCTCGCAGACCTCAAATTTGTTACAAGAAAGTAGGCTT
CCCAGGCATCAAATAAAACGAAAGGCTCAGTCGAAAGACTGGGCCTTTCGTTTTATCTGTTGTTTGTCGG
TGAACGCTCTCCTGAGTAGGACAAATCCGCCGGGAGCGGATTTGAACGTTGCGAAGCAACGGCCCGGAGG
GTGGCGGGCAGGACGCCCGCCATAAACTGCCAGGGAATTC
Features (pLannotate 1.2.2; 14 found; start..end, strand, type, name):
      9..103     +  terminator     lambda t0 terminator: transcription terminator from phage lambda
    213..1025    +  CDS            aphA1: KKA1_ECOLX - Also known as nptI. Protein inferred from homology: Swiss-Prot protein existence level 3. Resistance to kanamycin and structurally-related aminoglycosides, including amikacin. From Escherichia coli.
   1179..1287    +  oriT           oriT: incP origin of transfer
   1348..2496    -  CDS            trfA: trans-acting replication protein that binds to and activates oriV
   2548..2829    -  CDS            tnpA (fragment): TN5P_ECOLX - Also known as tnp. Experimental evidence at protein level: Swiss-Prot protein existence level 1. Mediates transposition of transposon Tn5 by a 'cut and paste' mechanism. First, the monomeric transposase binds the 19 bp inverted DNA repeats flanking the transposon. Then, dimerization of the DNA- bound transposase creates a synaptic DNA complex. After nicking of the first DNA strand, excision of the transposon proceeds through a series of intermediates. The transposase then mediates the insertion of the transposon at a new site by strand transfer. The activity of the wild- type tran
   2889..3420    -  rep_origin     oriV: incP origin of replication
   3476..3511    -  rep_origin     CloDF13 ori (fragment): Plasmids containing the CloDF13 (CDF) origin of replication can be propagated in E. coli cells that contain additional plasmids with compatible origins.
   3635..3943    -  CDS            parE: PARE_ECOLX - Experimental evidence at protein level: Swiss-Prot protein existence level 1. Toxin component of a type II toxin-antitoxin (TA) system involved in plasmid partition. Acts by inhibiting DNA gyrase, converting supercoiled plasmid DNA into a singly cleaved linear form in an ATP-dependent fashion. To do so it probably interacts with one of the gyrase subunits. Gyrase inhibition is prevented by antitoxin ParD, and is reversed in vitro by incubation with ParD. In cells that have lost the plasmid filamentation and growth inhibition occur; this is suppressed when ParD is supplied in trans
   3943..4191    -  CDS            parD: PARD_ECOLX - Experimental evidence at protein level: Swiss-Prot protein existence level 1. Antitoxin component of a type II toxin-antitoxin (TA) system involved in plasmid partition. Inhibits the anti-DNA gyrase activity of toxin ParE; reverses and restores gyrase catalytic activity in vitro. The parDE operon alone is capable of stabilizing an RK2-derived minireplicon under defined growth conditions in several different Gram- negative bacteria. It does so by the post-segregational killing (PSK) of plasmid-free cells, also referred to as a plasmid addiction system. Binds its own promoter, autor
   4320..5162    +  CDS            parB: PARB4_ECOLX - Protein predicted: Swiss-Prot protein existence level 4. Involved in plasmid partition. From Escherichia coli.
   5126..5782    +  CDS            parA: PARA4_ECOLX - Protein inferred from homology: Swiss-Prot protein existence level 3. Involved in plasmid partition. From Escherichia coli.
   5942..6028    -  terminator     rrnB T1 terminator: Escherichia coli rrnB; transcription terminator T1 from the E. coli rrnB gene
   6768..8156    +  CDS            bgaS (fragment): BGAL_SULAC - Experimental evidence at protein level: Swiss-Prot protein existence level 1. From Sulfolobus acidocaldarius (strain ATCC 33909 / DSM 639 / JCM 8929 / NBRC 15157 / NCIMB 11770).
   8200..8286    +  terminator     rrnB T1 terminator: Escherichia coli rrnB; transcription terminator T1 from the E. coli rrnB gene
