[The description below was written by a language model from this plasmid's Addgene catalogue record and pLannotate feature annotations shown in this document.]
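Description:
pOPS0254 is a low-copy, broad-host-range bacterial reporter plasmid built by Golden Gate modular assembly in the pOGG026 backbone. It is intended for tracking rhizobia in settings such as plants or soil where antibiotic selection cannot be maintained. The annotated 8.4 kb sequence shows an RK2/IncP-type replicon: oriV together with the trfA gene, whose product binds and activates oriV. It also carries an IncP oriT that allows conjugative mobilisation from E. coli into other Gram-negative hosts when transfer functions are supplied in trans. Selection during cloning and propagation in E. coli is by kanamycin, conferred by the aphA1 (nptI) aminoglycoside phosphotransferase gene.

Stability without selection comes from the RK2 par region. This includes parD/parE, a type II toxin-antitoxin pair that kills or arrests cells that lose the plasmid, and the divergently oriented parA and parB genes annotated as involved in plasmid partition. Short matches to the Tn5 transposase and to the CloDF13 origin are annotated only as fragments and are probably backbone remnants rather than functional parts.

The payload combines three domesticated modules: the symbiosis-induced nifH promoter from Rhizobium leguminosarum bv. viciae 3841, the celB reporter gene, and a terminator module named T-pharma. The promoter itself is not annotated in the feature table. The coding region downstream of its expected position is detected as a partial homology match to a Sulfolobus beta-galactosidase, consistent with celB encoding a related glycosidase. It is followed by an rrnB T1 terminator, and further rrnB T1 and lambda t0 terminators elsewhere in the plasmid probably insulate the cassette. Reporter activity should therefore mark bacteria expressing nitrogen-fixation genes during symbiosis.
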