Addgene plasmid #115506: pOPS0254
Purpose: Reporter plasmid suitable for experiments in environments where there is no antibiotic selection present. Symbiosis-induced nifH promoter from Rhizobium leguminosarum biovar vicia 3841 (Rlv3841pNifH) expressing celB
Depositing lab: Philip Poole. Depositing organization: University of Oxford. Publication: A Bacterial Expression Vector Archive (BEVA) for Flexible Modular Assembly of Golden Gate-Compatible Vectors. Geddes BA, Mendoza-Suarez MA, Poole PS. Front Microbiol. 2019 Jan 14;9:3345. doi: 10.3389/fmicb.2018.03345. eCollection 2018. PubMed 30692983.
Backbone
  Vector backbone: pOGG026
  Vector type: Bacterial Expression
Growth in bacteria
  Bacterial resistance: Kanamycin, 50 μg/mL
  Growth temperature: 37°C
  Growth strain: DH5alpha
  Copy number: Low Copy
Gene/Insert
  Gene/Insert name: Rlv3841pNifH pOGG082, celB pOGG050, T-pharma pOGG003 assembled in pOGG026
  Species: Synthetic
  Mutation: Domesticated for Golden Gate cloning
  Cloning method: Unknown
Terms and licenses: Academic/Nonprofit Terms; Industry Terms: Not Available to Industry
Depositor comments: Please visit https://www.biorxiv.org/content/early/2018/08/16/392423 for bioRxiv preprint.
How to cite: pOPS0254 was a gift from Philip Poole (Addgene plasmid # 115506 ; http://n2t.net/addgene:115506 ; RRID:Addgene_115506)
